Addgene plasmid #22431: pGL2 enhancer- F3 GATA Sp-1 mut
Depositing lab: William Sessa. Depositing organization: Yale University. Publication: Functional analysis of the human endothelial nitric oxide synthase promoter. Sp1 and GATA factors are necessary for basal transcription in endothelial cells. Zhang R, Min W, Sessa WC. J Biol Chem. 1995 Jun 23. 270(25):15320-6. 10.1074/jbc.270.25.15320 PubMed 7541039.
Backbone
  Vector backbone: pGL2 enhancer
  Backbone size w/o insert (bp): 5854
  Vector type: Mammalian Expression, Luciferase
Growth in bacteria
  Bacterial resistance: Ampicillin, 100 μg/mL
  Growth temperature: 37°C
  Growth strain: DH5alpha
  Copy number: Unknown
Gene/Insert
  Gene/Insert name: F3 GATA Sp-1 mut
  Species: H. sapiens (human)
  Insert size (bp): 1055
  GenBank ID: HSU24214
  Entrez Gene: NOS3 (a.k.a. ECNOS, eNOS)
  Tag / fusion protein: luciferase reporter gene (C terminal on backbone)
  Cloning method: Restriction Enzyme; 5′ cloning site KpnI (not destroyed); 3′ cloning site XhoI (not destroyed)
  Sequencing primers: 5′ see article
Terms and licenses: Academic/Nonprofit Terms; Industry Terms: Not Available to Industry
Depositor comments: The forward primer used for the Sp1 mutations (-103) was GGATAGGGACTGGGCGAGG. GATA mutation oigo - GCTCCCACTTTAGAGCCTCAGT.
How to cite: pGL2 enhancer- F3 GATA Sp-1 mut was a gift from William Sessa (Addgene plasmid # 22431 ; http://n2t.net/addgene:22431 ; RRID:Addgene_22431)
