[The description below was written by a language model from this plasmid's Addgene catalogue record.]
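Description:
pGL2 enhancer- F3 GATA Sp-1 mut is a mammalian luciferase reporter plasmid built on the pGL2 enhancer backbone (about 5.9 kb without insert). It is propagated in E. coli under ampicillin selection; the copy number is recorded as unknown, and the record gives no feature table, so the bacterial origin and other backbone elements are not individually documented. The pGL2 enhancer type of vector is generally a promoterless firefly luciferase reporter that carries an enhancer elsewhere on the plasmid, so luciferase output depends on the promoter fragment cloned upstream of the reporter.

The insert is a roughly 1.06 kb human fragment, designated F3, from the promoter region of NOS3 (endothelial nitric oxide synthase, eNOS), placed between retained KpnI and XhoI sites so that it drives the downstream luciferase gene supplied by the backbone. As the name and the depositor's comments indicate, this version carries mutations in both an Sp1 binding site (noted at around position -103) and a GATA motif, each introduced with mutagenic oligonucleotides. The catalogue lists luciferase as a C-terminal "tag", but the arrangement is best understood as a transcriptional promoter-reporter fusion rather than a protein fusion.

The construct comes from a functional dissection of the human eNOS promoter that examined the need for Sp1 and GATA factors in basal transcription in endothelial cells. It is typically used in transient transfection assays as the double-mutant comparator to the corresponding wild-type or singly mutated F3 reporters, to measure how loss of these two sites affects promoter activity.
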