>Addgene plasmid #22431 | pGL2 enhancer- F3 GATA Sp-1 mut | addgene partial sequence | sequence record 28442 | 22431 with eNOSprom-R2 5'-CCCACCCTGTCATTCAGTG
GTCAGCAGAGAGACTAGGGCTGAGGCAGGGTCAGCCGGCCAGGGAAGAGCTTGATGCCCTGGTGGGAGCA
TGGGGGACTAGGGAAACTACAGTTCCCAGAATGCAGGTGGGGTACACCAGCACTCTCCAGGCACTTCAGG
CCAGAGTGCATGCTGGGGTTTGTAGTTCTGTGCCATCTGAGGGGCTGGAGAAAGGCCACTAGCTGGGCAT
CTGGTCCACAGGGGTCGAAGCCTCGTGATTTCGAGACCTCAGAGACTGAGAGAAAGTTTAAGAAAGAAAC
GGGGTACCTCCCGGGTTATGTTAGCTCAGTTACAGTACCATAAGATACATTGATGAGTTTGGACAAACCA
CAACTAGAATGCAGTGAAAAAAATGCTTTATTTGTGAAATTTGTGATGCTATTGCTTTATTTGTAACCAT
TATAAGCTGCAATAAACAAGTTAACAACAACAATTGCATTCATTTTATGTTTCAGGTTCAGGGGGAGGTG
TGGGAGGTTTTTTAAAGCAAGTAAAACCTCCACGTACCTTAATATTACTTACTTATCATGGTAGCTTGGG
CTGGCGTAATAGCGAAGAGGCCCGCACCGATCGCCCTTCCCAACAGTTGCGCAGCCTGAATGGCGAATGG
CAAATTGTAAGCGTTAATATTTTGTTAAAATTCGCGTTAAATTTTTGTTAAATCAGCTCATTTTTTAACC
AATA
