>Addgene plasmid #22431 | pGL2 enhancer- F3 GATA Sp-1 mut | addgene partial sequence | sequence record 28443 | 22431 with LucNRev
ATGGCGCCGGGCCTTTCTTTATGTTTTTGGCGTCTTCCATTTTACCAACAGTACCGGAATGCCAAGCTTA
CTTAGATCTCGAGATGTTACTGTGCGTCCACTCTGCTGCCTGCTCCAGCAGAGCCCTGGCCTTTTCCTTA
GGAAGAGGGAGGGGACCGAGAGGAGGGGGCAGTGGGAGGGGGCTCTCCAGTGCTGGCCCTCGCCCAGTCC
CTATCCCATACACAATGGGACAGGAACAAGCCCGGCTGGGAGGCTCTAAAGCCTCAGCTCCACGCCCGCT
GGCCTGAAGGGTGGGGGGCCGGACGCCTGGGTTCCGCTGTGAGGACTGAGGCTCTAAAGTGGGAGCCCAG
GTGTCCAGCAGAGCCCTGGGGCTGCAGCATGGGGGCTGGGGCATTGGGGAGTGGCAGGGTAGAGCCACCA
GGGGGTCATAAAGGTCCTTCTGTGATGTGGCACCAGACGGAAGGGCCTTCGGCCTCACCCCTGTGTGCCT
TTCCCTGGAGGGTTGGGCAGAAGGTGAGCACCGTTTCTGTAGCAGGGGATGGCAGCCCACACTCTCAGTG
ACCACAGGGACCTCTAGGGTCATGCAGGTTCTCTCCTTCACCTCCCCCCATACATACAAGAACTCCTGGA
TCCCCACCCTTGAGTCCTTTTGGGTTCTTGGGGATAGAGGCCCAGCAAGAG
